>Addgene plasmid #45852 | pAAV-EF1a-YCNano140 | depositor full sequence | sequence record 64388 | pAAV-EF1a-YCNano140 sequence 7298 bps
CCTGCAGGCAGCTGCGCGCTCGCTCGCTCACTGAGGCCGCCCGGGCAAAGCCCGGGCGTCGGGCGACCTT
TGGTCGCCCGGCCTCAGTGAGCGAGCGAGCGCGCAGAGAGGGAGTGGCCAACTCCATCACTAGGGGTTCC
TGCGGCCGCACGCGTAAGCTTTGCAAAGATGGATAAAGTTTTAAACAGAGAGGAATCTTTGCAGCTAATG
GACCTTCTAGGTCTTGAAAGGAGTGGGAATTGGCTCCGGTGCCCGTCAGTGGGCAGAGCGCACATCGCCC
ACAGTCCCCGAGAAGTTGGGGGGAGGGGTCGGCAATTGAACCGGTGCCTAGAGAAGGTGGCGCGGGGTAA
ACTGGGAAAGTGATGTCGTGTACTGGCTCCGCCTTTTTCCCGAGGGTGGGGGAGAACCGTATATAAGTGC
AGTAGTCGCCGTGAACGTTCTTTTTCGCAACGGGTTTGCCGCCAGAACACAGGTAAGTGCCGTGTGTGGT
TCCCGCGGGCCTGGCCTCTTTACGGGTTATGGCCCTTGCGTGCCTTGAATTACTTCCACTGGCTGCAGTA
CGTGATTCTTGATCCCGAGCTTCGGGTTGGAAGTGGGTGGGAGAGTTCGAGGCCTTGCGCTTAAGGAGCC
CCTTCGCCTCGTGCTTGAGTTGAGGCCTGGCCTGGGCGCTGGGGCCGCCGCGTGCGAATCTGGTGGCACC
TTCGCGCCTGTCTCGCTGCTTTCGATAAGTCTCTAGCCATTTAAAATTTTTGATGACCTGCTGCGACGCT
TTTTTTCTGGCAAGATAGTCTTGTAAATGCGGGCCAAGATCTGCACACTGGTATTTCGGTTTTTGGGGCC
GCGGGCGGCGACGGGGCCCGTGCGTCCCAGCGCACATGTTCGGCGAGGCGGGGCCTGCGAGCGCGGCCAC
CGAGAATCGGACGGGGGTAGTCTCAAGCTGGCCGGCCTGCTCTGGTGCCTGGCCTCGCGCCGCCGTGTAT
CGCCCCGCCCTGGGCGGCAAGGCTGGCCCGGTCGGCACCAGTTGCGTGAGCGGAAAGATGGCCGCTTCCC
GGCCCTGCTGCAGGGAGCTCAAAATGGAGGACGCGGCGCTCGGGAGAGCGGGCGGGTGAGTCACCCACAC
AAAGGAAAAGGGCCTTTCCGTCCTCAGCCGTCGCTTCATGTGACTCCACGGAGTACCGGGCGCCGTCCAG
GCACCTCGATTAGTTCTCGAGCTTTTGGAGTACGTCGTCTTTAGGTTGGGGGGAGGGGTTTTATGCGATG
GAGTTTCCCCACACTGAGTGGGTGGAGACTGAAGTTAGGCCAGCTTGGCACTTGATGTAATTCTCCTTGG
AATTTGCCCTTTTTGAGTTTGGATCTTGGTTCATTCTCAAGCCTCAGACAGTGGTTCAAAGTTTTTTTCT
TCCATTTCAGGTGTCGTGAGGTACCGGATCCCATGGTGAGCAAGGGCGAGGAGCTGTTCACCGGGGTGGT
GCCCATCCTGGTCGAGCTGGACGGCGACGTAAACGGCCACAGGTTCAGCGTGTCCGGCGAGGGCGAGGGC
GATGCCACCTACGGCAAGCTGACCCTGAAGTTCATCTGCACCACCGGCAAGCTGCCCGTGCCCTGGCCCA
CCCTCGTGACCACCCTGACCTGGGGCGTGCAGTGCTTCAGCCGCTACCCCGACCACATGAAGCAGCACGA
CTTCTTCAAGTCCGCCATGCCCGAAGGCTACGTCCAGGAGCGTACCATCTTCTTCAAGGACGACGGCAAC
TACAAGACCCGCGCCGAGGTGAAGTTCGAGGGCGACACCCTGGTGAACCGCATCGAGCTGAAGGGCATCG
ACTTCAAGGAGGACGGCAACATCCTGGGGCACAAGCTGGAGTACAACTACATCAGCCACAACGTCTATAT
CACCGCCGACAAGCAGAAGAACGGCATCAAGGCCCACTTCAAGATCCGCCACAACATCGAGGACGGCAGC
GTGCAGCTCGCCGACCACTACCAGCAGAACACCCCCATCGGCGACGGCCCCGTGCTGCTGCCCGACAACC
ACTACCTGAGCACCCAGTCCGCCCTGAGCAAAGACCCCAACGAGAAGCGCGATCACATGGTCCTGCTGGA
GTTCGTGACCGCCGCCCGCATGCATGACCAACTGACAGAAGAGCAGATTGCAGAGTTCAAAGAAGCCTTC
TCATTATTCGACAAGGATGGGGACGGCACCATCACCACAAAGGAACTTGGCACCGTTATGAGGTCGCTTG
GACAAAACCCAACGGAAGCAGAATTGCAGGATATGATCAATGAAGTCGATGCTGATGGCAATGGAACGAT
TTACTTTCCTGAATTTCTTACTATGATGGCTAGAAAAATGAAGGACACAGACAGCGAAGAGGAAATCCGA
GAAGCATTCCGTGTTTTTGACAAGGATGGGAACGGCTACATCAGCGCTGCTCAGTTACGTCACGTCATGA
CAAACCTCGGGGAGAAGTTAACAGATGAAGAAGTTGATGAAATGATAAGGGAAGCAGATATCGATGGTGA
TGGCCAAGTAAACTATGAAGAGTTTGTACAAATGATGACAGCAAAGGGGGGCGGGTCCAAGAGGCGCTGG
AAGAAAAACTTCATTGCCGTCAGCGCTGCCAACCGGTTCAAGAAGATCTCCAGCTCCGGGGCACTGGAGC
TCATGGACGGCGGCGTGCAGCTCGCCGACCACTACCAGCAGAACACCCCCATCGGCGACGGCCCCGTGCT
GCTGCCCGACAACCACTACCTGAGCTACCAGTCCGCCCTGAGCAAAGACCCCAACGAGAAGCGCGATCAC
ATGGTCCTGCTGGAGTTCGTGACCGCCGCCGGGATCACTCTCGGCATGGACGAGCTGTACAAGGGTGGCA
GCGGTGGCATGGTGAGCAAGGGCGAGGAGCTGTTCACCGGGGTGGTGCCCATCCTGGTCGAGCTGGACGG
CGACGTAAACGGCCACAAGTTCAGCGTGTCCGGCGAGGGCGAGGGCGATGCCACCTACGGCAAGCTGACC
CTGAAGCTGATCTGCACCACCGGCAAGCTGCCCGTGCCCTGGCCCACCCTCGTGACCACCCTGGGCTACG
GCCTGCAGTGCTTCGCCCGCTACCCCGACCACATGAAGCAGCACGACTTCTTCAAGTCCGCCATGCCCGA
AGGCTACGTCCAGGAGCGCACCATCTTCTTCAAGGACGACGGCAACTACAAGACCCGCGCCGAGGTGAAG
TTCGAGGGCGACACCCTGGTGAACCGCATCGAGCTGAAGGGCATCGACTTCAAGGAGGACGGCAACATCC
TGGGGCACAAGCTGGAGTACAACTACAACAGCCACAACGTCTATATCACCGCCGACAAGCAGAAGAACGG
CATCAAGGCCAACTTCAAGATCCGCCACAACATCGAGTAAGAATTCGATATCAAGCTTATCGATAATCAA
CCTCTGGATTACAAAATTTGTGAAAGATTGACTGGTATTCTTAACTATGTTGCTCCTTTTACGCTATGTG
GATACGCTGCTTTAATGCCTTTGTATCATGCTATTGCTTCCCGTATGGCTTTCATTTTCTCCTCCTTGTA
TAAATCCTGGTTGCTGTCTCTTTATGAGGAGTTGTGGCCCGTTGTCAGGCAACGTGGCGTGGTGTGCACT
GTGTTTGCTGACGCAACCCCCACTGGTTGGGGCATTGCCACCACCTGTCAGCTCCTTTCCGGGACTTTCG
CTTTCCCCCTCCCTATTGCCACGGCGGAACTCATCGCCGCCTGCCTTGCCCGCTGCTGGACAGGGGCTCG
GCTGTTGGGCACTGACAATTCCGTGGTGTTGTCGGGGAAATCATCGTCCTTTCCTTGGCTGCTCGCCTAT
GTTGCCACCTGGATTCTGCGCGGGACGTCCTTCTGCTACGTCCCTTCGGCCCTCAATCCAGCGGACCTTC
CTTCCCGCGGCCTGCTGCCGGCTCTGCGGCCTCTTCCGCGTCTTCGCCTTCGCCCTCAGACGAGTCGGAT
CTCCCTTTGGGCCGCCTCCCCGCATCGATACCGAGCGCTGCTCGAGAGATCTACGGGTGGCATCCCTGTG
ACCCCTCCCCAGTGCCTCTCCTGGCCCTGGAAGTTGCCACTCCAGTGCCCACCAGCCTTGTCCTAATAAA
ATTAAGTTGCATCATTTTGTCTGACTAGGTGTCCTTCTATAATATTATGGGGTGGAGGGGGGTGGTATGG
AGCAAGGGGCAAGTTGGGAAGACAACCTGTAGGGCCTGCGGGGTCTATTGGGAACCAAGCTGGAGTGCAG
TGGCACAATCTTGGCTCACTGCAATCTCCGCCTCCTGGGTTCAAGCGATTCTCCTGCCTCAGCCTCCCGA
GTTGTTGGGATTCCAGGCATGCATGACCAGGCTCAGCTAATTTTTGTTTTTTTGGTAGAGACGGGGTTTC
ACCATATTGGCCAGGCTGGTCTCCAACTCCTAATCTCAGGTGATCTACCCACCTTGGCCTCCCAAATTGC
TGGGATTACAGGCGTGAACCACTGCTCCCTTCCCTGTCCTTCTGATTTTGTAGGTAACCACGTGCGGACC
GAGCGGCCGCAGGAACCCCTAGTGATGGAGTTGGCCACTCCCTCTCTGCGCGCTCGCTCGCTCACTGAGG
CCGGGCGACCAAAGGTCGCCCGACGCCCGGGCTTTGCCCGGGCGGCCTCAGTGAGCGAGCGAGCGCGCAG
CTGCCTGCAGGGGCGCCTGATGCGGTATTTTCTCCTTACGCATCTGTGCGGTATTTCACACCGCATA
[142 nt withheld, positions 4758-4899]
C
[141 nt withheld, positions 4901-5041]
CCTTTGACGTTGGAGTCCACGTTCTTT
[37 nt withheld, positions 5069-5105]
ACCCTATCTCGGGCTATTCTTTTGATTTATAAGGGATTTTGCCGATTTCGGCCTATTGGTTAAAAAATGA
GCTGATTTAACAAAAATTTAACGCGAATTTTAACAAAATATTAACGTTTACAATTTTATGGTGCACTCTC
AGTACAATCTGCTCTGATGCCGCATAGTTAAGCCAGCCCCGACACCCGCCAACACCCGCTGACGCGCCCT
GACGGGCTTGTCTGCTCCCGGCATCCGCTTACAGACAAGCTGTGACCGTCTCCGGGAGCTGCATGTGTCA
GAGGTTTTCACCGTCATCACCGAAACGCGCGAGACGAAAGGGCCTCGTGATACGCCTATTTTTATAGGTT
AATGTCATGATAATAATGGTTTCTTAGACGTCAGGTGGCACTTTTCGGGGAAATGTGCGCGGAACCCCTA
TTTGTTTATTTTTCTAAATACATTCAAATATGTATCCGCTCATGAGACAATAACCCTGATAAATGCTTCA
ATAATATTGAAAAAGGAAGAGTATGAGTATTCAACATTTCCGTGTCGCCCTTATTCCCTTTTTTGCGGCA
TTTTGCCTTCCTGTTTTTGCTCACCCAGAAACGCTGGTGAAAGTAAAAGATGCTGAAGATCAGTTGGGTG
CACGAGTGGGTTACATCGAACTGGATCTCAACAGCGGTAAGATCCTTGAGAGTTTTCGCCCCGAAGAACG
TTTTCCAATGATGAGCACTTTTAAAGTTCTGCTATGTGGCGCGGTATTATCCCGTATTGACGCCGGGCAA
GAGCAACTCGGTCGCCGCATACACTATTCTCAGAATGACTTGGTTGAGTACTCACCAGTCACAGAAAAGC
ATCTTACGGATGGCATGACAGTAAGAGAATTATGCAGTGCTGCCATAACCATGAGTGATAACACTGCGGC
CAACTTACTTCTGACAACGATCGGAGGACCGAAGGAGCTAACCGCTTTTTTGCACAACATGGGGGATCAT
GTAACTCGCCTTGATCGTTGGGAACCGGAGCTGAATGAAGCCATACCAAACGACGAGCGTGACACCACGA
TGCCTGTAGCAATGGCAACAACGTTGCGCAAACTATTAACTGGCGAACTACTTACTCTAGCTTCCCGGCA
ACAATTAATAGACTGGATGGAGGCGGATAAAGTTGCAGGACCACTTCTGCGCTCGGCCCTTCCGGCTGGC
TGGTTTATTGCTGATAAATCTGGAGCCGGTGAGCGTGGGTCTCGCGGTATCATTGCAGCACTGGGGCCAG
ATGGTAAGCCCTCCCGTATCGTAGTTATCTACACGACGGGGAGTCAGGCAACTATGGATGAACGAAATAG
ACAGATCGCTGAGATAGGTGCCTCACTGATTAAGCATTGGTAACTGTCAGACCAAGTTTACTCATATATA
CTTTAGATTGATTTAAAACTTCATTTTTAATTTAAAAGGATCTAGGTGAAGATCCTTTTTGATAATCTCA
TGACCAAAATCCCTTAACGTGAGTTTTCGTTCCACTGAGCGTCAGACCCCGTAGAAAAGATCAAAGGATC
TTCTTGAGATCCTTTTTTTCTGCGCGTAATCTGCTGCTTGCAAACAAAAAAACCACCGCTACCAGCGGTG
GTTTGTTTGCCGGATCAAGAGCTACCAACTCTTTTTCCGAAGGTAACTGGCTTCAGCAGAGCGCAGATAC
CAAATACTGTCCTTCTAGTGTAGCCGTAGTTAGGCCACCACTTCAAGAACTCTGTAGCACCGCCTACATA
CCTCGCTCTGCTAATCCTGTTACCAGTGGCTGCTGCCAGTGGCGATAAGTCGTGTCTTACCGGGTTGGAC
TCAAGACGATAGTTACCGGATAAGGCGCAGCGGTCGGGCTGAACGGGGGGTTCGTGCACACAGCCCAGCT
TGGAGCGAACGACCTACACCGAACTGAGATACCTACAGCGTGAGCTATGAGAAAGCGCCACGCTTCCCGA
AGGGAGAAAGGCGGACAGGTATCCGGTAAGCGGCAGGGTCGGAACAGGAGAGCGCACGAGGGAGCTTCCA
GGGGGAAACGCCTGGTATCTTTATAGTCCTGTCGGGTTTCGCCACCTCTGACTTGAGCGTCGATTTTTGT
GATGCTCGTCAGGGGGGCGGAGCCTATGGAAAAACGCCAGCAACGCGGCCTTTTTACGGTTCCTGGCCTT
TTGCTGGCCTTTTGCTCACATGT
Features (pLannotate 1.2.2; 20 found; start..end, strand, type, name):
      1..141     -  repeat_region  AAV2 ITR: inverted terminal repeat of adeno-associated virus serotype 2 inverted
    169..235     +  CDS            small t antigen (fragment): SV40 (simian virus 40) small t antigen
    261..472     +  promoter       EF-1α core promoter: core promoter for human elongation factor EF-1α
    473..581     +  intron         EF-1α intron A (fragment): intron upstream of the start codon of human EF-1α
   1207..1410    +  intron         EF-1α intron A: truncated intron upstream of the start codon of human EF-1α
   1439..2116    +  CDS            Enhanced Cyan-Emitting GFP: Enhanced Cyan-Emitting GFP is a basic (constitutively fluorescent) cyan fluorescent protein published in 2002, derived from Aequorea victoria.
   2120..2566    +  CDS            CALMA_HALRO: Experimental evidence at protein level: Swiss-Prot protein existence level 1. Calmodulin mediates the control of a large number of enzymes, ion channels and other proteins by Ca(2+). Among the enzymes to be stimulated by the calmodulin-Ca(2+) complex are a number of protein kinases and phosphatases. From Halocynthia roretzi (Sea squirt) (Cynthia roretzi).
   2579..2656    +  CDS            MYLK2 (fragment): MYLK2_HUMAN - Experimental evidence at protein level: Swiss-Prot protein existence level 1. Implicated in the level of global muscle contraction and cardiac function. Phosphorylates a specific serine in the N-terminus of a myosin light chain. From Homo sapiens (Human).
   2663..3397    +  CDS            cp173Venus: circularly permuted form of the Venus yellow fluorescent protein (Nagai et al., 2004) efficient FRET acceptor for CFP
   3401..3425    +  misc_feature   MCS (fragment): pBluescript multiple cloning site
   3425..4013    +  misc_feature   WPRE: woodchuck hepatitis virus posttranscriptional regulatory element
   4045..4521    +  polyA_signal   hGH poly(A) signal: human growth hormone polyadenylation signal
   4561..4701    +  repeat_region  AAV2 ITR: inverted terminal repeat of adeno-associated virus serotype 2 inverted
   4706..4757    -  misc_feature   bom (fragment): basis of mobility region from pBR322
   4776..5156    +  rep_origin     M13 ori (sequence partly withheld): M13 bacteriophage origin of replication; arrow indicates direction of (+) strand synthesis
   5232..5281    -  misc_feature   bom (fragment): basis of mobility region from pBR322
   5383..5418    -  CDS            rop (fragment): Rop protein, which maintains plasmids at low copy number; rop
   5513..5617    +  promoter       AmpR promoter: bla
   5618..6478    +  CDS            AmpR: β-lactamase; bla; confers resistance to ampicillin, carbenicillin, and related antibiotics
   6649..7237    +  rep_origin     ori: high-copy-number ColE1/pMB1/pBR322/pUC origin of replication
