[The description below was written by a language model from this plasmid's Addgene catalogue record and pLannotate feature annotations shown in this document.]
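Description:
pAAV-EF1a-YCNano140 is a 7.3 kb AAV transfer plasmid for mammalian expression of the genetically encoded calcium indicator yellow cameleon Nano140. It is maintained in bacteria through a high-copy ColE1/pUC-type origin and selected with ampicillin via the β-lactamase gene. An M13 phage origin is also annotated in the backbone, along with short fragments of bom, rop and SV40 small t antigen that appear to be incidental sequence matches or backbone remnants. The expression cassette is flanked by two AAV2 inverted terminal repeats, the cis elements needed for replication and packaging of the intervening DNA into recombinant AAV particles when rep, cap and helper functions are supplied in trans.

Between the ITRs, the human EF-1α promoter with portions of its first intron drives constitutive transcription of the roughly 2 kb synthetic insert, which was cloned between BamHI and EcoRI sites. The annotated reading frame shows the classic cameleon architecture: a cyan fluorescent protein (ECFP) as FRET donor, followed by calmodulin, a short myosin light chain kinase–derived calmodulin-binding peptide, and the circularly permuted cp173Venus as FRET acceptor. Calcium binding causes calmodulin to wrap around the peptide, changing the distance and orientation between the two fluorophores and shifting the yellow-to-cyan emission ratio, which gives a ratiometric readout of intracellular calcium. Downstream, a WPRE enhances transcript stability and expression, and the human growth hormone polyadenylation signal terminates the message.

The construct is suited to transfection or to producing AAV for delivering the sensor into mammalian cells or tissue for ratiometric calcium imaging. The record does not specify a particular target cell type or AAV serotype.
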