Addgene plasmid #45852: pAAV-EF1a-YCNano140
Depositing lab: Fritjof Helmchen. Depositing organization: University of Zurich.
Backbone
  Vector backbone: pAAV
  Backbone size w/o insert (bp): 5330
  Total vector size (bp): 7298
  Vector type: Mammalian Expression, AAV
Growth in bacteria
  Bacterial resistance: Ampicillin, 100 μg/mL
  Growth temperature: 37°C
  Growth strain: NEB Stable
  Copy number: High Copy
Gene/Insert
  Gene/Insert name: YCNano140 (alt names: YC-Nano140; yellow cameleon nano 140)
  Species: Synthetic
  Insert size (bp): 1968
  Promoter: EF1a
  Cloning method: Restriction Enzyme; 5′ cloning site BamHI (not destroyed); 3′ cloning site EcoRI (not destroyed)
  Sequencing primers: 5′ EF1a-F; 3′ WPRE-R
Terms and licenses: Academic/Nonprofit Terms; Industry Terms: Not Available to Industry
How to cite: pAAV-EF1a-YCNano140 was a gift from Fritjof Helmchen (Addgene plasmid # 45852 ; http://n2t.net/addgene:45852 ; RRID:Addgene_45852)
