>Addgene plasmid #45852 | pAAV-EF1a-YCNano140 | addgene partial sequence | sequence record 70469 | WPRE-R 5'-CATAGCGTAAAAGGAGCAACA-3'
TGTAATCCAGAGGTTGATTATCGATAAGCTTGATATCGAATTCTTACTCGATGTTGTGGCGGATCTTGAA
GTTGGCCTTGATGCCGTTCTTCTGCTTGTCGGCGGTGATATAGACGTTGTGGCTGTTGTAGTTGTACTCC
AGCTTGTGCCCCAGGATGTTGCCGTCCTCCTTGAAGTCGATGCCCTTCAGCTCGATGCGGTTCACCAGGG
TGTCGCCCTCGAACTTCACCTCGGCGCGGGTCTTGTAGTTGCCGTCGTCCTTGAAGAAGATGGTGCGCTC
CTGGACGTAGCCTTCGGGCATGGCGGACTTGAAGAAGTCGTGCTGCTTCATGTGGTCGGGGTAGCGGGCG
AAGCACTGCAGGCCGTAGCCCAGGGTGGTCACGAGGGTGGGCCAGGGCACGGGCAGCTTGCCGGTGGTGC
AGATCAGCTTCAGGGTCAGCTTGCCGTAGGTGGCATCGCCCTCGCCCTCGCCGGACACGCTGAACTTGTG
GCCGTTTACGTCGCCGTCCAGCTCGACCAGGATGGGCACCACCCCGGTGAACAGCTCCTCGCCCTTGCTC
ACCATGCCACCGCTGCCACCCTTGTACAGCTCGTCCATGCCGAGAGTGATCCCGGCGGCGGTCACGAACT
CCAGCAGGACCATGTGATCGCGCTTCTCGTTGGGGTCTTTGCTCAGGGCGGACTGGTAGCTCAGGTAGTG
GTTGTCGGGCAGCAGCACGGGGCCGTCGCCGATGGGGGTGTTCTGCTGGTAGTGGTCGGCGAGCTGCACG
CCGCCGTCCATGAGCTCCAGTGCCCCGGAGCTGGAGATCTTCTTGAACCGGTTGGCAGCGCTGACGGCAA
TGAAGTTTTTCTTCCAGCGCCTCTTGG
