>Addgene plasmid #45852 | pAAV-EF1a-YCNano140 | addgene partial sequence | sequence record 129112 | EF1a-F 5'-TCAAGCCTCAGACAGTGGTTC-3'
GTGTCGTGAGGTACCGGATCCCATGGTGAGCAAGGGCGAGGAGCTGTTCACCGGGGTGGTGCCCATCCTG
GTCGAGCTGGACGGCGACGTAAACGGCCACAGGTTCAGCGTGTCCGGCGAGGGCGAGGGCGATGCCACCT
ACGGCAAGCTGACCCTGAAGTTCATCTGCACCACCGGCAAGCTGCCCGTGCCCTGGCCCACCCTCGTGAC
CACCCTGACCTGGGGCGTGCAGTGCTTCAGCCGCTACCCCGACCACATGAAGCAGCACGACTTCTTCAAG
TCCGCCATGCCCGAAGGCTACGTCCAGGAGCGTACCATCTTCTTCAAGGACGACGGCAACTACAAGACCC
GCGCCGAGGTGAAGTTCGAGGGCGACACCCTGGTGAACCGCATCGAGCTGAAGGGCATCGACTTCAAGGA
GGACGGCAACATCCTGGGGCACAAGCTGGAGTACAACTACATCAGCCACAACGTCTATATCACCGCCGAC
AAGCAGAAGAACGGCATCAAGGCCCACTTCAAGATCCGCCACAACATCGAGGACGGCAGCGTGCAGCTCG
CCGACCACTACCAGCAGAACACCCCCATCGGCGACGGCCCCGTGCTGCTGCCCGACAACCACTACCTGAG
CACCCAGTCCGCCCTGAGCAAAGACCCCAACGAGAAGCGCGATCACATGGTCCTGCTGGAGTTCGTGACC
GCCGCCCGCATGCATGACCAACTGACAGAAGAGCAGATTGCAGAGTTCAAAGAAGCCTTCTCATTATTCG
ACAAGGATGGGGACGGCACCATCACCACAAAGGAACTTGGCACCGTTATGAGGTCGCTTGGACAAAACCC
AACGGAAGCAGAATTGCAGGATATGATCAATGAAGTCGATGCTGATGGCAATGGAACGATTTACTTTCCT
GAATTTCTTACTATGATGGCTAGAAAAA
